>Addgene plasmid #32705 | pcDNA mouse NHERF-1 (1-355) | addgene partial sequence | sequence record 39391 | BGH-rev 5'-TAGAAGGCACAGTCGAGG-3'
AATCAGATTTGTCAGGAAGTGGGGTGGGTGCTGATGCTGATCTGAATGTTGATTGGTGGGCACCTGGGGA
GAAGGGAAGGGGAGCTAGGTAGGGTGGGCAGCCCCACCCTCTAGCACAAGCCCACGGAGGTGGGATGCTC
AGAGGTTGCTGAAGAGTTCATTTTTCTTGCTCCAGTCCATCTGCGGGGCCCTCTTGCTACTGCGCTTCTG
GTGGGCCCTCTCTTTAGCCACAGCCAAGGAGATGTTGAGGTCCAAGATGGGGTCAGAGGAGGAGGAGGAG
GTAGATGAGGGCTCTGTGGAAACTTGTCTCTTGGGGCTGTCTTGGGAATTTAGCTCCTCACTGGTATCGC
TGGAGGCAGATCTTGCCAGGGCTGGCCTGGGGCTCTCTGAAGCTGGCTCCACCAGGGCTTCACGGCTGCT
CTCCTTCTGTATCTCTCCATTGCTGAAGGGCTCAGGCAAGGGGCCATCCAGGTGCTCCTGGGATGGGATC
ACTTTGCACTTCTTGAAGAACTCATCTGTTTCCTTGTCTACCACCAGCAGCTTGGCCTCATCACCTCCAC
CCTTGATGGCGGACACCACGTCCCCGTGCTGCTTGCCCTCCATGCAGACACCATTGACCTCCACAATTCG
GTCCTGGGCCCGGAGTCCAGACGCCTCCGCCGGTGAGTCTGGGTCCACTGCTCGGATGAACTGGCCTGGC
TTAGACTTGTCGCTGTGCAGGTTGA
