[The description below was written by a language model from this plasmid's Addgene catalogue record.]
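Description:
pcDNA mouse NHERF-1 (1-355) is a mammalian expression plasmid built on the unmodified Invitrogen pcDNA3.1/Hygro(+) backbone (about 5.6 kb without insert). It is propagated in E. coli under ampicillin selection, and it carries a hygromycin resistance marker that allows selection of stably transfected mammalian cells. The record lists copy number as unknown, and no feature table is provided, so the backbone elements can only be inferred from the named commercial vector. The listed T7 and BGH reverse sequencing primers are consistent with a T7 promoter site upstream and a bovine growth hormone polyadenylation region downstream of the cloning site.

The payload is an approximately 1.2 kb mouse cDNA for Nherf1 (solute carrier family 9 member 3 regulator 1, also known as NHERF-1, EBP-50 or Slc9a3r1). It is expressed from the CMV promoter, with no mutation and no epitope tag or fusion partner. The "1-355" in the name indicates residues 1 to 355, which appears to denote the complete, untruncated protein. The insert was placed by restriction cloning, with a blunted junction at the 5′ end (vector HindIII joined to insert XhoI after fill-in) and an XbaI site at the 3′ end.

NHERF-1 is a PDZ-domain scaffold protein that regulates the Na+/H+ exchanger NHE3 and links membrane proteins to the cytoskeleton through a C-terminal ezrin-binding region. The associated publication examined how NHERF lacking the ezrin-binding domain affects cAMP-mediated inhibition of Na+/H+ exchange in OK cells. This suggests that the plasmid served as the wild-type comparison for truncated variants in transient or stable expression studies, although the record does not state this explicitly.
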