Addgene plasmid #32705: pcDNA mouse NHERF-1 (1-355)
Depositing lab: Edward Weinman. Depositing organization: University of Maryland, Baltimore. Publication: Ezrin binding domain-deficient NHERF attenuates cAMP-mediated inhibition of Na(+)/H(+) exchange in OK cells. Weinman EJ, Steplock D, Wade JB, Shenolikar S. Am J Physiol Renal Physiol. 2001 Aug;281(2):F374-80. 10.1152/ajprenal.2001.281.2.F374 PubMed 11457730.
Backbone
  Vector backbone: pcDNA3.1/Hygro(+)
  Backbone manufacturer: Invitrogen
  Backbone size w/o insert (bp): 5600
  Modifications to backbone: none
  Vector type: Mammalian Expression
  Selectable markers: Hygromycin
Growth in bacteria
  Bacterial resistance: Ampicillin, 100 μg/mL
  Growth temperature: 37°C
  Growth strain: DH5alpha
  Copy number: Unknown
Gene/Insert
  Gene/Insert name: solute carrier family 9 (sodium/hydrogen exchanger), member 3 regulator 1 (alt name: NHERF-1)
  Species: M. musculus (mouse)
  Insert size (bp): 1200
  Mutation: none
  GenBank ID: U74079
  Entrez Gene: Nherf1 (a.k.a. EBP-50, NHE-RF, NHERF-1, Slc9a3r1)
  Promoter: cmv
  Tag / fusion protein: none
  Cloning method: Restriction Enzyme; 5′ cloning site V= Hind3 i= XHho1 both filled in then blunted (not destroyed); 3′ cloning site Xba1 (not destroyed)
  Sequencing primers: 5′ T7; 3′ BGH reverse
Terms and licenses: Academic/Nonprofit Terms; Industry Terms: Not Available to Industry
How to cite: pcDNA mouse NHERF-1 (1-355) was a gift from Edward Weinman (Addgene plasmid # 32705 ; http://n2t.net/addgene:32705 ; RRID:Addgene_32705)
